Addgene plasmid #155141: pBEL1246
Purpose: Expresses MlaB in E. coli
Depositing lab: Gira Bhabha & Damian Ekiert. Depositing organization: NYU Grossman School of Medicine. Publication: Structure of MlaFB uncovers novel mechanisms of ABC transporter regulation. Kolich LR, Chang YT, Coudray N, Giacometti SI, MacRae MR, Isom GL, Teran EM, Bhabha G, Ekiert DC. Elife. 2020 Jun 30;9. pii: 60030. doi: 10.7554/eLife.60030. PubMed 32602838.
Backbone
  Vector backbone: pET21a
  Backbone manufacturer: Thermo Fisher
  Backbone size w/o insert (bp): 5515
  Total vector size (bp): 5845
Growth in bacteria
  Bacterial resistance: Ampicillin, 100 μg/mL
  Growth temperature: 37°C
  Growth strain: DH5alpha
  Copy number: High Copy
Gene/Insert
  Gene/Insert name: 6xHis-TEV-mlaB
  Insert size (bp): 330
  Promoter: T7 promoter
  Cloning method: Gibson Cloning
  Sequencing primers: 5′ NA; 3′ NA
Terms and licenses: Academic/Nonprofit Terms; Industry Terms: Not Available to Industry
How to cite: pBEL1246 was a gift from Gira Bhabha & Damian Ekiert (Addgene plasmid # 155141 ; http://n2t.net/addgene:155141 ; RRID:Addgene_155141)
