[The description below was written by a language model from this plasmid's Addgene catalogue record and pLannotate feature annotations shown in this document.]
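Description:
pBEL1246 is a bacterial expression plasmid built on the pET21a backbone for producing the E. coli protein MlaB with an N-terminal 6xHis tag followed by a TEV protease cleavage site. The insert, about 330 bp and introduced by Gibson cloning, sits downstream of a T7 promoter with an adjacent lac operator and is followed by a T7 terminator. Transcription therefore depends on T7 RNA polymerase supplied by the host and is held off by the lac repressor, which the plasmid encodes itself through a lacI gene with its own promoter; IPTG or lactose relieves the repression. The feature table annotates only the mlaB coding sequence (the K12 protein, also called yrbB). The His tag and TEV site named in the catalogue are not called as separate features, though they would fit in the unannotated stretch between the operator and the mlaB start.

The plasmid is selected with ampicillin via β-lactamase (AmpR) under its native promoter and replicates from a ColE1/pMB1-type origin, accompanied by the pBR322-derived bom region and rop gene. The catalogue lists it as high copy, although rop normally moderates copy number. An f1 origin is also present, along with remnants typical of this backbone lineage: tetracycline-resistance fragments, a predicted ORF, a short match to a T7 gene 10-derived tag just before the terminator, a loxP site and a multiple cloning site fragment, none of which has a stated role here. The sequenced record is 5,841 nt, close to the 5,845 bp listed.

MlaB is a component of the MlaFEDB ABC transporter, which maintains outer membrane lipid asymmetry by retrograde phospholipid trafficking, and it influences the assembly and activity of the complex. The tag design suits affinity purification with optional tag removal, consistent with the associated structural work on MlaFB.
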