Features (pLannotate 1.2.2; 19 found; start..end, strand, type, name):
    162..180     +  promoter       T7 promoter: promoter for bacteriophage T7 RNA polymerase
    181..205     +  protein_bind   lac operator: The lac repressor binds to the lac operator to inhibit transcription in E. coli. This inhibition can be relieved by adding lactose or isopropyl-β-D-thiogalactopyranoside (IPTG). lac repressor encoded by lacI
    290..577     +  CDS            mlaB: MLAB_ECOLI - Also known as yrbB. Experimental evidence at protein level: Swiss-Prot protein existence level 1. Part of the ABC transporter complex MlaFEDB, which is involved in a phospholipid transport pathway that maintains lipid asymmetry in the outer membrane by retrograde trafficking of phospholipids from the outer membrane to the inner membrane (PubMed:19383799, PubMed:27529189). MlaB plays critical roles in both the assembly and activity of the complex. May act by modulating MlaF structure and stability (PubMed:27529189). From Escherichia coli (strain K12).
    600..649     +  CDS            SET1 (fragment): solubility-enhancement tag derived from T7 phage gene 10B
    657..704     +  terminator     T7 terminator: transcription terminator for bacteriophage T7 RNA polymerase
    741..1169    +  rep_origin     f1 ori (sequence partly withheld): f1 bacteriophage origin of replication; arrow indicates direction of (+) strand synthesis
   1271..1304    +  protein_bind   loxP: Cre-mediated recombination occurs in the 8-bp core sequence (GCATACAT). Cre recombinase
   1334..1352    +  misc_feature   MCS (fragment): pBluescript multiple cloning site
   1383..1487    +  promoter       AmpR promoter: bla
   1488..2348    +  CDS            AmpR: β-lactamase; bla; confers resistance to ampicillin, carbenicillin, and related antibiotics
   2519..3107    +  rep_origin     ori: high-copy-number ColE1/pMB1/pBR322/pUC origin of replication
   3293..3432    -  misc_feature   bom: basis of mobility region from pBR322
   3534..3725    -  CDS            rop: Rop protein, which maintains plasmids at low copy number; rop
   3742..4122    +  CDS            YPB1_ECOLX: Protein predicted: Swiss-Prot protein existence level 4. From Escherichia coli.
   4194..4485    -  CDS            TcR (fragment): tetracycline efflux protein; tet; confers resistance to tetracycline
   4500..4521    -  protein_bind   CAP binding site: CAP binding activates transcription in the presence of cAMP. E. coli catabolite activator protein
   4534..5616    -  CDS            lacI: lac repressor; lacI; The lac repressor binds to the lac operator to inhibit transcription in E. coli. This inhibition can be relieved by adding lactose or isopropyl-β-D-thiogalactopyranoside (IPTG).
   5617..5694    -  promoter       lacI promoter: lacI
   5702..140     -  CDS            TcR (fragment) (across the origin): tetracycline efflux protein; tet; confers resistance to tetracycline
>Addgene plasmid #155141 | pBEL1246 | addgene full sequence | sequence record 309841 | Addgene NGS Result
TACCCACGCCGAAACAAGCGCTCATGAGCCCGAAGTGGCGAGCCCGATCTTCCCCATCGGTGATGTCGGC
GATATAGGCGCCAGCAACCGCACCTGTGGCGCCGGTGATGCCGGCCACGATGCGTCCGGCGTAGAGGATC
GAGATCTCGATCCCGCGAAATTAATACGACTCACTATAGGGGAATTGTGAGCGGATAACAATTCCCCTCT
AGAAATAATTTTGTTTAACTTTGGCCCAGGAGATATACATATGCATCACCACCATCACCATGAAAATCTG
TATTTTCAGAGCGAGTCACTGAGCTGGATGCAGACGGGTGACACGCTGGCGTTATCCGGAGAGCTGGATC
AGGACGTTTTGCTACCGCTTTGGGAAATGCGTGAGGAAGCGGTGAAGGGGATTACCTGCATCGATCTTAG
CCGTGTCTCCCGCGTGGATACGGGGGGACTGGCACTGCTGCTCCATCTTATCGATCTGGCGAAAAAGCAG
GGCAACAATGTGACGCTTCAGGGGGTAAACGACAAAGTGTATACCCTGGCGAAATTGTATAATTTGCCTG
CTGATGTTCTGCCTCGTTAAAGACCGGCCGGCCGATCCGGCTGCTAACAAAGCCCGAAAGGAAGCTGAGT
TGGCTGCTGCCACCGCTGAGCAATAACTAGCATAACCCCTTGGGGCCTCTAAACGGGTCTTGAGGGGTTT
TTTGCTGAAAGGAGGAACTATATCCGGATTGGCGAATGGG
[124 nt withheld, positions 741-864]
C
[91 nt withheld, positions 866-956]
A
[49 nt withheld, positions 958-1006]
CCTTTGACGTTGGAGTCCACGTTCTTT
[37 nt withheld, positions 1034-1070]
ACCCTATCTCGGTCTATTCTTTTGATTTATAAGGGATTTTGCCGATTTCGGCCTATTGGTTAAAAAATGA
GCTGATTTAACAAAAATTTAACGCGAATTTTAACAAAATATTAACGCTTACAATTTAGGTGGCACTTTTC
GGGGAACGACGACCTGCAGCCAAGCTAGCTTGGCTGGACGTAAACTCCTCTTCAGACCTAATAACTTCGT
ATAGCATACATTATACGAAGTTATATTAAGGGTTATTGAATATGATCGGAATTGGGCTGCAGGAATTCGA
TAGCTTGGCTGCAGGTCGACCTCGAGGATGTGCGCGGAACCCCTATTTGTTTATTTTTCTAAATACATTC
AAATATGTATCCGCTCATGAGACAATAACCCTGATAAATGCTTCAATAATATTGAAAAAGGAAGAGTATG
AGTATTCAACATTTCCGTGTCGCCCTTATTCCCTTTTTTGCGGCATTTTGCCTTCCTGTTTTTGCTCACC
CAGAAACGCTGGTGAAAGTAAAAGATGCTGAAGATCAGTTGGGTGCACGAGTGGGTTACATCGAACTGGA
TCTCAACAGCGGTAAGATCCTTGAGAGTTTTCGCCCCGAAGAACGTTTTCCAATGATGAGCACTTTTAAA
GTTCTGCTATGTGGCGCGGTATTATCCCGTATTGACGCCGGGCAAGAGCAACTCGGTCGCCGCATACACT
ATTCTCAGAATGACTTGGTTGAGTACTCACCAGTCACAGAAAAGCATCTTACGGATGGCATGACAGTAAG
AGAATTATGCAGTGCTGCCATAACCATGAGTGATAACACTGCGGCCAACTTACTTCTGACAACGATCGGA
GGACCGAAGGAGCTAACCGCTTTTTTGCACAACATGGGGGATCATGTAACTCGCCTTGATCGTTGGGAAC
CGGAGCTGAATGAAGCCATACCAAACGACGAGCGTGACACCACGATGCCTGCAGCAATGGCAACAACGTT
GCGCAAACTATTAACTGGCGAACTACTTACTCTAGCTTCCCGGCAACAATTAATAGACTGGATGGAGGCG
GATAAAGTTGCAGGACCACTTCTGCGCTCGGCCCTTCCGGCTGGCTGGTTTATTGCTGATAAATCTGGAG
CCGGTGAGCGTGGCTCTCGCGGTATCATTGCAGCACTGGGGCCAGATGGTAAGCCCTCCCGTATCGTAGT
TATCTACACGACGGGGAGTCAGGCAACTATGGATGAACGAAATAGACAGATCGCTGAGATAGGTGCCTCA
CTGATTAAGCATTGGTAACTGTCAGACCAAGTTTACTCATATATACTTTAGATTGATTTAAAACTTCATT
TTTAATTTAAAAGGATCTAGGTGAAGATCCTTTTTGATAATCTCATGACCAAAATCCCTTAACGTGAGTT
TTCGTTCCACTGAGCGTCAGACCCCGTAGAAAAGATCAAAGGATCTTCTTGAGATCCTTTTTTTCTGCGC
GTAATCTGCTGCTTGCAAACAAAAAAACCACCGCTACCAGCGGTGGTTTGTTTGCCGGATCAAGAGCTAC
CAACTCTTTTTCCGAAGGTAACTGGCTTCAGCAGAGCGCAGATACCAAATACTGTCCTTCTAGTGTAGCC
GTAGTTAGGCCACCACTTCAAGAACTCTGTAGCACCGCCTACATACCTCGCTCTGCTAATCCTGTTACCA
GTGGCTGCTGCCAGTGGCGATAAGTCGTGTCTTACCGGGTTGGACTCAAGACGATAGTTACCGGATAAGG
CGCAGCGGTCGGGCTGAACGGGGGGTTCGTGCACACAGCCCAGCTTGGAGCGAACGACCTACACCGAACT
GAGATACCTACAGCGTGAGCTATGAGAAAGCGCCACGCTTCCCGAAGGGAGAAAGGCGGACAGGTATCCG
GTAAGCGGCAGGGTCGGAACAGGAGAGCGCACGAGGGAGCTTCCAGGGGGAAACGCCTGGTATCTTTATA
GTCCTGTCGGGTTTCGCCACCTCTGACTTGAGCGTCGATTTTTGTGATGCTCGTCAGGGGGGCGGAGCCT
ATGGAAAAACGCCAGCAACGCGGCCTTTTTACGGTTCCTGGCCTTTTGCTGGCCTTTTGCTCACATGTTC
TTTCCTGCGTTATCCCCTGATTCTGTGGATAACCGTATTACCGCCTTTGAGTGAGCTGATACCGCTCGCC
GCAGCCGAACGACCGAGCGCAGCGAGTCAGTGAGCGAGGAAGCGGAAGAGCGCCTGATGCGGTATTTTCT
CCTTACGCATCTGTGCGGTATTTCACACCGCAATGGTGCACTCTCAGTACAATCTGCTCTGATGCCGCAT
AGTTAAGCCAGTATACACTCCGCTATCGCTACGTGACTGGGTCATGGCTGCGCCCCGACACCCGCCAACA
CCCGCTGACGCGCCCTGACGGGCTTGTCTGCTCCCGGCATCCGCTTACAGACAAGCTGTGACCGTCTCCG
GGAGCTGCATGTGTCAGAGGTTTTCACCGTCATCACCGAAACGCGCGAGGCAGCTGCGGTAAAGCTCATC
AGCGTGGTCGTGAAGCGATTCACAGATGTCTGCCTGTTCATCCGCGTCCAGCTCGTTGAGTTTCTCCAGA
AGCGTTAATGTCTGGCTTCTGATAAAGCGGGCCATGTTAAGGGCGGTTTTTTCCTGTTTGGTCACTGATG
CCTCCGTGTAAGGGGGATTTCTGTTCATGGGGGTAATGATACCGATGAAACGAGAGAGGATGCTCACGAT
ACGGGTTACTGATGATGAACATGCCCGGTTACTGGAACGTTGTGAGGGTAAACAACTGGCGGTATGGATG
CGGCGGGACCAGAGAAAAATCACTCAGGGTCAATGCCAGCGCTTCGTTAATACAGATGTAGGTGTTCCAC
AGGGTAGCCAGCAGCATCCTGCGATGCAGATCCGGAACATAATGGTGCAGGGCGCTGACTTCCGCGTTTC
CAGACTTTACGAAACACGGAAACCGAAGACCATTCATGTTGTTGCTCAGGTCGCAGACGTTTTGCAGCAG
CAGTCGCTTCACGTTCGCTCGCGTATCGGTGATTCATTCTGCTAACCAGTAAGGCAACCCCGCCAGCCTA
GCCGGGTCCTCAACGACAGGAGCACGATCATGCGCACCCGTGGGGCCGCCATGCCGGCGATAATGGCCTG
CTTCTCGCCGAAACGTTTGGTGGCGGGACCAGTGACGAAGGCTTGAGCGAGGGCGTGCAAGATTCCGAAT
ACCGCAAGCGACAGGCCGATCATCGTCGCGCTCCAGCGAAAGCGGTCCTCGCCGAAAATGACCCAGAGCG
CTGCCGGCACCTGTCCTACGAGTTGCATGATAAAGAAGACAGTCATAAGTGCGGCGACGATAGTCATGCC
CCGCGCCCACCGGAAGGAGCTGACTGGGTTGAAGGCTCTCAAGGGCATCGGTCGAGATCCCGGTGCCTAA
TGAGTGAGCTAACTTACATTAATTGCGTTGCGCTCACTGCCCGCTTTCCAGTCGGGAAACCTGTCGTGCC
AGCTGCATTAATGAATCGGCCAACGCGCGGGGAGAGGCGGTTTGCGTATTGGGCGCCAGGGTGGTTTTTC
TTTTCACCAGTGAGACGGGCAACAGCTGATTGCCCTTCACCGCCTGGCCCTGAGAGAGTTGCAGCAAGCG
GTCCACGCTGGTTTGCCCCAGCAGGCGAAAATCCTGTTTGATGGTGGTTAACGGCGGGATATAACATGAG
CTGTCTTCGGTATCGTCGTATCCCACTACCGAGATATCCGCACCAACGCGCAGCCCGGACTCGGTAATGG
CGCGCATTGCGCCCAGCGCCATCTGATCGTTGGCAACCAGCATCGCAGTGGGAACGATGCCCTCATTCAG
CATTTGCATGGTTTGTTGAAAACCGGACATGGCACTCCAGTCGCCTTCCCGTTCCGCTATCGGCTGAATT
TGATTGCGAGTGAGATATTTATGCCAGCCAGCCAGACGCAGACGCGCCGAGACAGAACTTAATGGGCCCG
CTAACAGCGCGATTTGCTGGTGACCCAATGCGACCAGATGCTCCACGCCCAGTCGCGTACCGTCTTCATG
GGAGAAAATAATACTGTTGATGGGTGTCTGGTCAGAGACATCAAGAAATAACGCCGGAACATTAGTGCAG
GCAGCTTCCACAGCAATGGCATCCTGGTCATCCAGCGGATAGTTAATGATCAGCCCACTGACGCGTTGCG
CGAGAAGATTGTGCACCGCCGCTTTACAGGCTTCGACGCCGCTTCGTTCTACCATCGACACCACCACGCT
GGCACCCAGTTGATCGGCGCGAGATTTAATCGCCGCGACAATTTGCGACGGCGCGTGCAGGGCCAGACTG
GAGGTGGCAACGCCAATCAGCAACGACTGTTTGCCCGCCAGTTGTTGTGCCACGCGGTTGGGAATGTAAT
TCAGCTCCGCCATCGCCGCTTCCACTTTTTCCCGCGTTTTCGCAGAAACGTGGCTGGCCTGGTTCACCAC
GCGGGAAACGGTCTGATAAGAGACACCGGCATACTCTGCGACATCGTATAACGTTACTGGTTTCACATTC
ACCACCCTGAATTGACTCTCTTCCGGGCGCTATCATGCCATACCGCGAAAGGTTTTGCGCCATTCGATGG
TGTCCGGGATCTCGACGCTCTCCCTTATGCGACTCCTGCATTAGGAAGCAGCCCAGTAGTAGGTTGAGGC
CGTTGAGCACCGCCGCCGCAAGGAATGGTGCATGCAAGGAGATGGCGCCCAACAGTCCCCCGGCCACGGG
GCCTGCCACCA
